Addgene plasmid #1470: pPD90_28
Purpose: (Empty Backbone)
Depositing lab: Andrew Fire. Depositing organization: Carnegie Institution for Science.
Backbone
  Vector backbone: Unknown
  Backbone size (bp): 6716
  Vector type: Worm Expression
Growth in bacteria
  Bacterial resistance: Ampicillin, 100 μg/mL
  Growth temperature: 37°C
  Growth strain: DH5alpha
  Copy number: Unknown
Gene/Insert
  Gene/Insert name: None
  Tag / fusion protein: IVSA, SV40NLS, lacZN, IVSE, IVSH, IVSK, lacZC
  Cloning method: Restriction Enzyme
Terms and licenses: Academic/Nonprofit Terms; Industry Terms: Not Available to Industry
Depositor comments: See Fire Lab Vector Kit Documentation 1995. Fire Lab Miniprep Number pPD90.28, Ligation number NONE.
How to cite: pPD90_28 was a gift from Andrew Fire (Addgene plasmid # 1470 ; http://n2t.net/addgene:1470 ; RRID:Addgene_1470)
