[The description below was written by a language model from this plasmid's Addgene catalogue record and pLannotate feature annotations shown in this document.]
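Description:
pPD90_28 is an empty-backbone worm expression vector of about 6.7 kb from a 1995 kit of C. elegans reporter plasmids. The catalogue lists the parent backbone as unknown, but the annotated features point to a pUC/pBR322-type scaffold. They include a high-copy ColE1/pMB1 origin, an ampicillin resistance gene (β-lactamase) with its own promoter, and small remnants of the bom and rop regions. A lacI fragment, CAP binding site, lac promoter and lac operator lie just upstream of a fragment of the pUC18/19 multiple cloning site. The plasmid is propagated in E. coli under ampicillin selection.

The payload is a promoterless E. coli lacZ reporter adapted for nematodes. According to the catalogue fields, the β-galactosidase coding region is supplied as N- and C-terminal portions (lacZN, lacZC) preceded by an SV40 nuclear localization signal. Synthetic introns (IVSA, IVSE, IVSH, IVSK) are placed upstream of and within the coding sequence. Introns of this kind are generally included to improve transgene expression in worms, and the NLS concentrates the enzyme in nuclei so that expressing cells are easier to identify after staining. The feature table calls lacZ as one continuous CDS of roughly 3.2 kb and does not annotate the introns or the NLS separately. The short trpS-like match just before lacZ and the aex-5-like fragment downstream are automated homology hits. The latter may be C. elegans genomic sequence in the region following the reporter, but the record does not state its function, and no 3′ UTR is named.

No insert or worm promoter is recorded. The polylinker upstream of lacZ suggests use for restriction cloning of candidate regulatory sequences to build lacZ fusions and examine expression patterns in transgenic C. elegans.
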