Features (pLannotate 1.2.2; 13 found; start..end, strand, type, name):
     18..58      -  misc_feature   MCS (fragment): pUC18/19 multiple cloning site
    181..264     +  CDS            trpS (fragment): SYW_ECOLI - Experimental evidence at protein level: Swiss-Prot protein existence level 1. Catalyzes the attachment of tryptophan to tRNA(Trp). Amino acylates tRNA(Trp) with both L- and D-tryptophan, although D-tryptophan is a poor substrate (PubMed:10918062). From Escherichia coli (strain K12).
    271..3468    +  CDS            lacZ: BGAL_ECOLI - Experimental evidence at protein level: Swiss-Prot protein existence level 1. From Escherichia coli (strain K12).
   3974..4126    +  CDS            aex-5 (fragment): AEX5_CAEEL - Also known as kpc-3 From Caenorhabditis elegans.
   4254..4289    +  CDS            rop (fragment): Rop protein, which maintains plasmids at low copy number; rop
   4391..4490    +  misc_feature   bom (fragment): basis of mobility region from pBR322
   4588..4692    +  promoter       AmpR promoter: bla
   4693..5553    +  CDS            AmpR: β-lactamase; bla; confers resistance to ampicillin, carbenicillin, and related antibiotics
   5724..6312    +  rep_origin     ori: high-copy-number ColE1/pMB1/pBR322/pUC origin of replication
   6495..6587    +  CDS            lacI (fragment): lac repressor; lacI; The lac repressor binds to the lac operator to inhibit transcription in E. coli. This inhibition can be relieved by adding lactose or isopropyl-β-D-thiogalactopyranoside (IPTG).
   6600..6621    +  protein_bind   CAP binding site: CAP binding activates transcription in the presence of cAMP. E. coli catabolite activator protein
   6636..6666    +  promoter       lac promoter: promoter for the E. coli lac operon
   6674..6690    +  protein_bind   lac operator: The lac repressor binds to the lac operator to inhibit transcription in E. coli. This inhibition can be relieved by adding lactose or isopropyl-β-D-thiogalactopyranoside (IPTG). lac repressor encoded by lacI
>Addgene plasmid #1470 | pPD90_28 | depositor full sequence | sequence record 81 | Author sequence
ATGACCATGATTACGCCAAGCTTGCATGCCTGCAGGTCGACTCTAGAGGATCCCCGGGATTGGCCAAAGG
ACCCAAAGGTATGTTTCGAATGATACTAACATAACATAGAACATTTTCAGGAGGACCCTTGGAGGGTACC
GAGCTCAGAAAAAATGACTGCTCCAAAGAAGAAGCGTAAGGTACCGGTGGGTGAAGACCAGAAACAGCAC
CTCGAACTGAGCCGCGATATTGCCCAGCGTTTCAACGCGCTGTATGGCGAGATCGATCCCGTCGTTTTAC
AACGTCGTGACTGGGAAAACCCTGGCGTTACCCAACTTAATCGCCTTGCAGCACATCCCCCTTTCGCCAG
CTGGCGTAATAGCGAAGAGGCCCGCACCGATCGCCCTTCCCAACAGTTGCGCAGCCTGAATGGCGAATGG
CGCTTTGCCTGGTTTCCGGCACCAGAAGCGGTGCCGGAAAGCTGGCTGGAGTGCGATCTTCCTGAGGCCG
ATACTGTCGTCGTCCCCTCAAACTGGCAGATGCACGGTTACGATGCGCCCATCTACACCAACGTGACCTA
TCCCATTACGGTCAATCCGCCGTTTGTTCCCACGGAGAATCCGACGGGTTGTTACTCGCTCACATTTAAT
GTTGATGAAAGCTGGCTACAGGAAGGCCAGACGCGAATTATTTTTGATGGCGTTAACTCGGCGTTTCATC
TGTGGTGCAACGGGCGCTGGGTCGGTTACGGCCAGGACAGTCGTTTGCCGTCTGAATTTGACCTGAGCGC
ATTTTTACGCGCCGGAGAAAACCGCCTCGCGGTGATGGTGCTGCGCTGGAGTGACGGCAGTTATCTGGAA
GATCAGGATATGTGGCGGATGAGCGGCATTTTCCGTGACGTCTCGTTGCTGCATAAACCGACTACACAAA
TCAGCGATTTCCATGTTGCCACTCGCTTTAATGATGATTTCAGCCGCGCTGTACTGGAGGCTGAAGTTCA
GATGTGCGGCGAGTTGCGTGACTACCTACGGGTAACAGTTTCTTTATGGCAGGGTGAAACGCAGGTCGCC
AGCGGCACCGCGCCTTTCGGCGGTGAAATTATCGATGAGCGTGGTGGTTATGCCGATCGCGTCACACTAC
GTCTGAACGTCGAAAACCCGAAACTGTGGAGCGCCGAAATCCCGAATCTCTATCGTGCGGTGGTTGAACT
GCACACCGCCGACGGCACGCTGATTGAAGCAGAAGCCTGCGATGTCGGTTTCCGCGAGGTGCGGATTGAA
AATGGTCTGCTGCTGCTGAACGGCAAGCCGTTGCTGATTCGAGGCGTTAACCGTCACGAGCATCATCCTC
TGCATGGTCAGGTCATGGATGAGCAGACGATGGTGCAGGATGTAAGTTTAAACTATTCGTTACTAACTAA
CTTTAAACATTTAAATTTTCAGATCCTGCTGATGAAGCAGAACAACTTTAACGCCGTGCGCTGTTCGCAT
TATCCGAACCATCCGCTGTGGTACACGCTGTGCGACCGCTACGGCCTGTATGTGGTGGATGAAGCCAATA
TTGAAACCCACGGCATGGTGCCAATGAATCGTCTGACCGATGATCCGCGCTGGCTACCGGCGATGAGCGA
ACGCGTAACGCGAATGGTGCAGCGCGATCGTAATCACCCGAGTGTGATCATCTGGTCGCTGGGGAATGAA
TCAGGCCACGGCGCTAATCACGACGCGCTGTATCGCTGGATCAAATCTGTCGATCCTTCCCGCCCGGTGC
AGTATGAAGGCGGCGGAGCCGACACCACGGCCACCGATATTATTTGCCCGATGTACGCGCGCGTGGATGA
AGACCAGCCCTTCCCGGCTGTGCCGAAATGGTCCATCAAAAAATGGCTTTCGCTACCTGGAGAGACGCGC
CCGCTGATCCTTTGCGAATACGCCCACGCGATGGGTAACAGTCTTGGCGGTTTCGCTAAATACTGGCAGG
CGTTTCGTCAGTATCCCCGTTTACAGGGCGGCTTCGTCTGGGACTGGGTGGATCAGTCGCTGATTAAATA
TGATGAAAACGGCAACCCGTGGTCGGCTTACGGCGGTGATTTTGGCGATACGCCGAACGATCGCCAGTTC
TGTATGAACGGTCTGGTCTTTGCCGACCGCACGCCGCATCCAGCGTAAGTTTAAACAATAACCTACTAAC
TAACGTAGATAATTTAAATTTTCAGGCTGACGGAAGCAAAACACCAGCAGCAGTTTTTCCAGTTCCGTTT
ATCCGGGCAAACCATCGAAGTGACCAGCGAATACCTGTTCCGTCATAGCGATAACGAGCTCCTGCACTGG
ATGGTGGCGCTGGATGGTAAGCCGCTGGCAAGCGGTGAAGTGCCTCTGGATGTCGCTCCACAAGGTAAAC
AGTTGATTGAACTGCCTGAACTACCGCAGCCGGAGAGCGCCGGGCAACTCTGGCTCACAGTACGCGTAGT
GCAACCGAACGCGACCGCATGGTCAGAAGCCGGGCACATCAGCGCCTGGCAGCAGTGGCGTCTGGCGGAA
AACCTCAGTGTGACGCTCCCCGCCGCGTCCCACGCCATCCCGCATCTGACCACCAGCGAAATGGATTTTT
GCATCGAGCTGGGTAATAAGCGTTGGCAATTTAACCGCCAGTCAGGCTTTCTTTCACAGATGTGGATTGG
CGATAAAAAACAACTGCTGACGCCGCTGCGCGATCAGTTCACCCGTGCACCGCTGGATAACGACATTGGC
GTAAGTGAAGCGACCCGCATTGACCCTAACGCCTGGGTCGAACGCTGGAAGGCGGCGGGCCATTACCAGG
CCGAAGCAGCGTTGTTGCAGTGCACGGCAGATACACTTGCTGATGCGGTGCTGATTACGACCGCTCACGC
GTGGCAGCATCAGGGGAAAACCTTATTTATCAGCCGGAAAACCTACCGGATTGATGGTAGTGGTCAAATG
GCGATTACCGTTGATGTTGAAGTGGCGAGCGATACACCGCATCCGGCGCGGATTGGCCTGAACTGCCAGC
TGGCGCAGGTAGCAGAGCGGGTAAACTGGCTCGGATTAGGGCCGCAAGAAAACTATCCCGACCGCCTTAC
TGCCGCCTGTTTTGACCGCTGGGATCTGCCATTGTCAGACATGTAGTAAGTTTAAACTTGATAGTACTAA
CTAACATGTTTCATTTAAATTTTCAGTACCCCGTACGTCTTCCCGAGCGAAAACGGTCTGCGCTGCGGGA
CGCGCGAATTGAATTATGGCCCACACCAGTGGCGCGGCGACTTCCAGTTCAACATCAGCCGCTACAGTCA
ACAGCAACTGATGGAAACCAGCCATCGCCATCTGCTGCACGCGGAAGAAGGCACATGGCTGAATATCGAC
GGTTTCCATATGGGGATTGGTGGCGACGACTCCTGGAGCCCGTCAGTATCGGCGGAATTCCAACTGAGCG
CCGGTCGCTACCATTACCAACTTGTCTGGTGTCAAAAATAATAGGGGCCGCTGTCATCAGATCGCCATCT
CGCGCCCGTGCCTCTGACTTCTAAGTCCAATTACTCTTCAACATCCCTACATGCTCTTTCTCCCTGTGCT
CCCACCCCCTATTTTTGTTATTATCAAAAAACTTCTCTTAATTTCTTTGTTTTTTAGCTTCTTTTAAGTC
ACCTCTAACAATGAAATTGTGTAGATTCAAAAATAGAATTAATTCGTAATAAAAAGTCGAAAAAAATTGT
GCTCCCTCCCCCCATTAATAATAATTCTATCCCAAAATCTACACAATGTTCTGTGTACACTTCTTATGTT
TTTTACTTCTGATAAATTTTTTTGAAACATCATAGAAAAAACCGCACACAAAATACCTTATCATATGTTA
CGTTTCAGTTTATGACCGCAATTTTTATTTCTTCGCACGTCTGGGCCTCTCATGACGTCAAATCATGCTC
ATCGTGAAAAAGTTTTGGAGTATTTTTGGAATTTTTCAATCAAGTGAAAGTTTATGAAATTAATTTTCCT
GCTTTTGCTTTTTGGGGTTTCCCCTATTGTTTGTCAAGATTTCGAGGACGGCGTTTTTCTTGCTAAAATC
ACAAGTATTGATGAGCACGATGCAAGAAAGATCGGAAGAAGGTTTGGGTTTGAGGCTCAGTGGAAGGTGA
GTAGAAGTTGATAATTTGAAAGTGGAGTAGTGTCTATGGGGTTTTTGCCTTAAATGACAGAATACATTCC
CAATATACCAAACATAACTGTTTCCTACTAGTCGGCCGTACGGGCCCTTTCGTCTCGCGCGTTTCGGTGA
TGACGGTGAAAACCTCTGACACATGCAGCTCCCGGAGACGGTCACAGCTTGTCTGTAAGCGGATGCCGGG
AGCAGACAAGCCCGTCAGGGCGCGTCAGCGGGTGTTGGCGGGTGTCGGGGCTGGCTTAACTATGCGGCAT
CAGAGCAGATTGTACTGAGAGTGCACCATATGCGGTGTGAAATACCGCACAGATGCGTAAGGAGAAAATA
CCGCATCAGGCGGCCTTAAGGGCCTCGTGATACGCCTATTTTTATAGGTTAATGTCATGATAATAATGGT
TTCTTAGACGTCAGGTGGCACTTTTCGGGGAAATGTGCGCGGAACCCCTATTTGTTTATTTTTCTAAATA
CATTCAAATATGTATCCGCTCATGAGACAATAACCCTGATAAATGCTTCAATAATATTGAAAAAGGAAGA
GTATGAGTATTCAACATTTCCGTGTCGCCCTTATTCCCTTTTTTGCGGCATTTTGCCTTCCTGTTTTTGC
TCACCCAGAAACGCTGGTGAAAGTAAAAGATGCTGAAGATCAGTTGGGTGCACGAGTGGGTTACATCGAA
CTGGATCTCAACAGCGGTAAGATCCTTGAGAGTTTTCGCCCCGAAGAACGTTTTCCAATGATGAGCACTT
TTAAAGTTCTGCTATGTGGCGCGGTATTATCCCGTATTGACGCCGGGCAAGAGCAACTCGGTCGCCGCAT
ACACTATTCTCAGAATGACTTGGTTGAGTACTCACCAGTCACAGAAAAGCATCTTACGGATGGCATGACA
GTAAGAGAATTATGCAGTGCTGCCATAACCATGAGTGATAACACTGCGGCCAACTTACTTCTGACAACGA
TCGGAGGACCGAAGGAGCTAACCGCTTTTTTGCACAACATGGGGGATCATGTAACTCGCCTTGATCGTTG
GGAACCGGAGCTGAATGAAGCCATACCAAACGACGAGCGTGACACCACGATGCCTGTAGCAATGGCAACA
ACGTTGCGCAAACTATTAACTGGCGAACTACTTACTCTAGCTTCCCGGCAACAATTAATAGACTGGATGG
AGGCGGATAAAGTTGCAGGACCACTTCTGCGCTCGGCCCTTCCGGCTGGCTGGTTTATTGCTGATAAATC
TGGAGCCGGTGAGCGTGGGTCTCGCGGTATCATTGCAGCACTGGGGCCAGATGGTAAGCCCTCCCGTATC
GTAGTTATCTACACGACGGGGAGTCAGGCAACTATGGATGAACGAAATAGACAGATCGCTGAGATAGGTG
CCTCACTGATTAAGCATTGGTAACTGTCAGACCAAGTTTACTCATATATACTTTAGATTGATTTAAAACT
TCATTTTTAATTTAAAAGGATCTAGGTGAAGATCCTTTTTGATAATCTCATGACCAAAATCCCTTAACGT
GAGTTTTCGTTCCACTGAGCGTCAGACCCCGTAGAAAAGATCAAAGGATCTTCTTGAGATCCTTTTTTTC
TGCGCGTAATCTGCTGCTTGCAAACAAAAAAACCACCGCTACCAGCGGTGGTTTGTTTGCCGGATCAAGA
GCTACCAACTCTTTTTCCGAAGGTAACTGGCTTCAGCAGAGCGCAGATACCAAATACTGTCCTTCTAGTG
TAGCCGTAGTTAGGCCACCACTTCAAGAACTCTGTAGCACCGCCTACATACCTCGCTCTGCTAATCCTGT
TACCAGTGGCTGCTGCCAGTGGCGATAAGTCGTGTCTTACCGGGTTGGACTCAAGACGATAGTTACCGGA
TAAGGCGCAGCGGTCGGGCTGAACGGGGGGTTCGTGCACACAGCCCAGCTTGGAGCGAACGACCTACACC
GAACTGAGATACCTACAGCGTGAGCATTGAGAAAGCGCCACGCTTCCCGAAGGGAGAAAGGCGGACAGGT
ATCCGGTAAGCGGCAGGGTCGGAACAGGAGAGCGCACGAGGGAGCTTCCAGGGGGAAACGCCTGGTATCT
TTATAGTCCTGTCGGGTTTCGCCACCTCTGACTTGAGCGTCGATTTTTGTGATGCTCGTCAGGGGGGCGG
AGCCTATGGAAAAACGCCAGCAACGCGGCCTTTTTACGGTTCCTGGCCTTTTGCTGGCCTTTTGCTCACA
TGTTCTTTCCTGCGTTATCCCCTGATTCTGTGGATAACCGTATTACCGCCTTTGAGTGAGCTGATACCGC
TCGCCGCAGCCGAACGACCGAGCGCAGCGAGTCAGTGAGCGAGGAAGCGGAAGAGCGCCCAATACGCAAA
CCGCCTCTCCCCGCGCGTTGGCCGATTCATTAATGCAGCTGGCACGACAGGTTTCCCGACTGGAAAGCGG
GCAGTGAGCGCAACGCAATTAATGTGAGTTAGCTCACTCATTAGGCACCCCAGGCTTTACACTTTATGCT
TCCGGCTCGTATGTTGTGTGGAATTGTGAGCGGATAACAATTTCACACAGGAAACAGCT
