>Addgene plasmid #1470 | pPD90_28 | addgene partial sequence | sequence record 16611 | 1470_m13reverse
GNGNNTGCGGTCGACTCTAGAGGATCCCCGGGATTGGCCAAAGGACCCAAAGGTATGTTTCGAATGATAC
TAACATAACATAGAACATTTTCAGGAGGACCCTTGGAGGGTACCGAGCTCAGAAAAAATGACTGCTCCAA
AGAAGAAGCGTAAGGTACCGGTGGGTGAAGACCAGAAACAGCACCTCGAACTGAGCCGCGATATTGCCCA
GCGTTTCAACGCGCTGTATGGCGAGATCGATCCCGTCGTTTTACAACGTCGTGACTGGGAAAACCCTGGC
GTTACCCAACTTAATCGCCTTGCAGCACATCCCCCTTTCGCCAGCTGGCGTAATAGCGAAGAGGCCCGCA
CCGATCGCCCTTCCCAACAGTTGCGCAGCCTGAATGGCGAATGGCGCTTTGCCTGGTTTCCGGCACCAGA
AGCGGTGCCGGAAAGCTGGCTGGAGTGCGATCTTCCTGAGGCCGATACTGTCGTCGTCCCCTCAAACTGG
CAGATGCACGGTTACGATGCGCCCATCTACACCAACGTGACCTATCCCATTACGGTCAATCCGCCGTTTG
TTCCCACGGAGAATCCGACGGGTTGTTACTCGCTCACATTTAATGTTGATGAAAGCTGGCTACAGGAAGG
CCAGACGCGAATTATTTTTGATGGCGTTAACTCGGCGTTTCATCTGTGGTGCAACGGGCGCTGGGTCGGT
TACGGCCAGGACAGTCGTTTGCCGTCTGAATTTGACCTGAGCGCATTTTTACGCGCCGGAGAAAACCGCC
TCGCGGTGATGGTGCTGCGCTGGAGTGACGGCAGTTATCTGGAAGATCAGGATATGTGGCGGATGAGCGG
CATTTTCCGTGACGTCTCGTTGCTGCATAAACCGACTACACAAATCAGCGATTTCCATGTTGCCACTCGC
TTTAATGATGATTTCAGCCGCGCTGTACTGGANGCTGAAGTTCAGATGTGCGGCGAGTTGCGTGACTACC
TACGGGTAACAGTTTTCTTTATGGCAGGGTGAAACGCAGGTCGCCAGCGGCACNGCGCCNTTTCGGNGGN
AAATTATCGATGAACCGTGGNGGTTATGCCGATCGCGTCCCACTACGTCTGAACGTCNAAAACCNNAACT
GNGGAGCNCCAAATCCCNAATTTTTATCGNGGGGGGNTGAACTGCCCCCNCCNANGGCNCCTNATTGAAA
CAAAACNTGCNAGTCGNTTTCCCNGAGGGNGAATNNAAAGGNTTGNTTTTTTTAAAGGNAANCCTTTTTA
TNNAGGGTTNANCCCCNAAAATTTCCNNNTTGGGNNGGTTGGGNAANAANAAGGGGNGGGAAAATNAAAT
NCCNCACAANTTTAANTTANTTTCAACCCGGGGAAAAAAANTTNCCC
